>Addgene plasmid #129485 | p415 Glo3 S389,398 A | addgene full sequence | sequence record 256364 | Addgene NGS Result
TTATTTTTTGCTTTTTCTCTTGAGGTCACATGATCGCAAAATGGCAAATGGCACGTGAAGCTGTCGATAT
TGGGGAACTGTGGTGGTTGGCAAATGACTAATTAAGTTAGTCAAGGCGCCATCCTCATGAAAACTGTGTA
ACATAATAACCGAAGTGTCGAAAAGGTGGCACCTTGTCCAATTGAACACGCTCGATGAAAAAAATAAGAT
ATATATAAGGTTAAGTAAAGCGTCTGTTAGAAAGGAAGTTTTTCCTTTTTCTTGCTCTCTTGTCTTTTCA
TCTACTATTTCCTTCGTGTAATACAGGGTCGTCAGATACATAGATACAATTCTATTACCCCCATCCATAC
TCTAGAACTAGTGGATCCGCGATGAGTAACGATGAAGGAGAAACATTTGCCACGGAACAGACTACTCAAC
AAGTCTTTCAGAAGCTAGGTAGCAACATGGAAAATCGAGTTTGTTTTGATTGTGGTAACAAGAATCCTAC
TTGGACTTCGGTACCTTTTGGTGTGATGCTGTGTATTCAATGCTCTGCTGTGCATAGAAACATGGGTGTT
CATATCACCTTTGTAAAGTCTTCTACATTAGATAAATGGACAATTAACAATTTAAGAAGGTTTAAGTTGG
GCGGGAACCATAAGGCTCGTGATTTTTTCTTAAAGAACAATGGGAAACAGCTACTAAATACAGCAAATGT
TGACGCGAAAACAAAATATACGAGCCCTGTTGCTAAGAAATATAAGATACATCTCGACAAGAAGGTTCAA
AAGGATATGGAGTTATACCCATCAGAATTAGTCTTGAACGGTCAAGATTCTTCGGACTCACCGTTGGACA
CCGATTCAGACGCTTCCAGGTCGACTTCCAAAGAAAATAGTGTTGACGATTTTTTCTCTAATTGGCAAAA
ACCAAGCTCCAATTCCAGTTCTAAACTCAATGTAAATACAGGCTCTCTCGCCCCAAAAAACAACACCACA
GGCAGCACACCCAAGACCACTGTCACTAAAACGAGAAGTTCCATCTTAACGGCTAGCAGAAAGAAACCGG
TATTAAACTCGCAAGATAAAAAGAAACATTCAATTTTGTCTTCGTCAAGAAAGCCCACTAGACTAACCGC
AAAGAAAGTCGACAAATCACAGGCAGAAGACTTGTTTGATCAATTTAAAAAAGAGGCTCAACAAGAAAAG
GAGGACGAGTTCACTAATTCGTCTTCTAGCACCAAAATTAGACAAAATGATTACGATTCCCAATTTATGA
ATAACAGTAAAGGCAACAATAATAACAGTATAGATGATATTAATACCCAGCCTGATGAATTCAATGATTT
TTTAAATGACACTTCAAACAGCTTCGACACAACTAGAAAAGAACAGCAAGATACTTTAACACCCAAGTTT
GCCAAATTGGGATTTGGTATGACCATGAATGACGCCAATGATTTGGCAAAGCAACAAAAAGAATCTCAGA
AAATAGCTCAGGGACCAAGATATACGGGCAGAATCGCGGAAAGGTACGGCACACAAAAAGCTATAGCATC
TGATCAATTATTTGGTCGTGGCGCATTTGATGAAGCAGCAAACAGGGAAGCGCATGACAAGTTGAAAACA
TTTGACAATGCTACATCAATTTCCTCTTCTTCATACTTTGGAGAAGATAAAGAAGTGGATGAATTTGGTA
ATCCCATCAATAGTAGTGGAAGTGGAGCAGGGAATTTTGATGGCCGTAATTCTAATAACGGTTTCATCGA
TTTTAATGCCTCCGCAGATGATGAATTGCAGATGTTGAGAGACGTTGTAGAACAGGGTGCTGAGAAACTC
GGTAGTTATTTAAGGGACTACTTAAGAAAATAATCCCCCCGGGCTGCAGGAATTCGATATCAAGCTTATC
GATACCGTCGACCTCGAGTCATGTAATTAGTTATGTCACGCTTACATTCACGCCCTCCCCCCACATCCGC
TCTAACCGAAAAGGAAGGAGTTAGACAACCTGAAGTCTAGGTCCCTATTTATTTTTTTATAGTTATGTTA
GTATTAAGAACGTTATTTATATTTCAAATTTTTCTTTTTTTTCTGTACAGACGCGTGTACGCATGTAACA
TTATACTGAAAACCTTGCTTGAGAAGGTTTTGGGACGCTCGAAGGCTTTAATTTGCGGCCGGTACCCAAT
TCGCCCTATAGTGAGTCGTATTACGCGCGCTCACTGGCCGTCGTTTTACAACGTCGTGACTGGGAAAACC
CTGGCGTTACCCAACTTAATCGCCTTGCAGCACATCCCCCTTTCGCCAGCTGGCGTAATAGCGAAGAGGC
CCGCACCGATCGCCCTTCCCAACAGTTGCGCAGCCTGAATGGCGAATGG
[124 nt withheld, positions 2360-2483]
C
[91 nt withheld, positions 2485-2575]
A
[49 nt withheld, positions 2577-2625]
CCTTTGACGTTGGAGTCCACGTTCTTT
[37 nt withheld, positions 2653-2689]
ACCCTATCTCGGTCTATTCTTTTGATTTATAAGGGATTTTGCCGATTTCGGCCTATTGGTTAAAAAATGA
GCTGATTTAACAAAAATTTAACGCGAATTTTAACAAAATATTAACGCTTACAATTTCCTGATGCGGTATT
TTCTCCTTACGCATCTGTGCGGTATTTCACACCGCATATCGACCGGTCGAGGAGAACTTCTAGTATATCT
ACATACCTAATATTATTGCCTTATTAAAAATGGAATCCCAACAATTACATCAAAATCCACATTCTCTTCA
AAATCAATTGTCCTGTACTTCCTTGTTCATGTGTGTTCAAAAACGTTATATTTATAGGATAATTATACTC
TATTTCTCAACAAGTAATTGGTTGTTTGGCCGAGCGGTCTAAGGCGCCTGATTCAAGAAATATCTTGACC
GCAGTTAACTGTGGGAATACTCAGGTATCGTAAGATGCAAGAGTTCGAATCTCTTAGCAACCATTATTTT
TTTCCTCAACATAACGAGAACACACAGGGGCGCTATCGCACAGAATCAAATTCGATGACTGGAAATTTTT
TGTTAATTTCAGAGGTCGCCTGACGCATATACCTTTTTCAACTGAAAAATTGGGAGAAAAAGGAAAGGTG
AGAGCGCCGGAACCGGCTTTTCATATAGAATAGAGAAGCGTTCATGACTAAATGCTTGCATCACAATACT
TGAAGTTGACAATATTATTTAAGGACCTATTGTTTTTTCCAATAGGTGGTTAGCAATCGTCTTACTTTCT
AACTTTTCTTACCTTTTACATTTCAGCAATATATATATATATATTTCAAGGATATACCATTCTAATGTCT
GCCCCTAAGAAGATCGTCGTTTTGCCAGGTGACCACGTTGGTCAAGAAATCACAGCCGAAGCCATTAAGG
TTCTTAAAGCTATTTCTGATGTTCGTTCCAATGTCAAGTTCGATTTCGAAAATCATTTAATTGGTGGTGC
TGCTATCGATGCTACAGGTGTTCCACTTCCAGATGAGGCGCTGGAAGCCTCCAAGAAGGCTGATGCCGTT
TTGTTAGGTGCTGTGGGTGGTCCTAAATGGGGTACCGGTAGTGTTAGACCTGAACAAGGTTTACTAAAAA
TCCGTAAAGAACTTCAATTGTACGCCAACTTAAGACCATGTAACTTTGCATCCGACTCTCTTTTAGACTT
ATCTCCAATCAAGCCACAATTTGCTAAAGGTACTGACTTCGTTGTTGTCAGAGAATTAGTGGGAGGTATT
TACTTTGGTAAGAGAAAGGAAGACGATGGTGATGGTGTCGCTTGGGATAGTGAACAATACACCGTTCCAG
AAGTGCAAAGAATCACAAGAATGGCCGCTTTCATGGCCCTACAACATGAGCCACCATTGCCTATTTGGTC
CTTGGATAAAGCTAATGTTTTGGCCTCTTCAAGATTATGGAGAAAAACTGTGGAGGAAACCATCAAGAAC
GAATTCCCTACATTGAAGGTTCAACATCAATTGATTGATTCTGCCGCCATGATCCTAGTTAAGAACCCAA
CCCACCTAAATGGTATTATAATCACCAGCAACATGTTTGGTGATATCATCTCCGATGAAGCCTCCGTTAT
CCCAGGTTCCTTGGGTTTGTTGCCATCTGCGTCCTTGGCCTCTTTGCCAGACAAGAACACCGCATTTGGT
TTGTACGAACCATGCCACGGTTCTGCTCCAGATTTGCCAAAGAATAAGGTCAACCCTATCGCCACTATCT
TGTCTGCTGCAATGATGTTGAAATTGTCATTGAACTTGCCTGAAGAAGGTAAGGCCATTGAAGATGCAGT
TAAAAAGGTTTTGGATGCAGGTATCAGAACTGGTGATTTAGGTGGTTCCAACAGTACCACCGAAGTCGGT
GATGCTGTCGCCGAAGAAGTTAAGAAAATCCTTGCTTAAAAAGATTCTCTTTTTTTATGATATTTGTACA
TAAACTTTATAAATGAAATTCATAATAGAAACGACACGAAATTACAAAATGGAATATGTTCATAGGGTAG
ACGAAACTATATACGCAATCTACATACATTTATCAAGAAGGAGAAAAAGGAGGATGTAAAGGAATACAGG
TAAGCAAATTGATACTAATGGCTCAACGTGATAAGGAAAAAGAATTGCACTTTAACATTAATATTGACAA
GGAGGAGGGCACCACACAAAAAGTTAGGTGTAACAGAAAATCATGAAACTATGATTCCTAATTTATATAT
TGGAGGATTTTCTCTAAAAAAAAAAAAATACAACAAATAAAAAACACTCAATGACCTGACCATTTGATGG
AGTTTAAGTCAATACCTTCTTGAACCATTTCCCATAATGGTGAAAGTTCCCTCAAGAATTTTACTCTGTC
AGAAACGGCCTTAACGACGTAGTCGATATGGTGCACTCTCAGTACAATCTGCTCTGATGCCGCATAGTTA
AGCCAGCCCCGACACCCGCCAACACCCGCTGACGCGCCCTGACGGGCTTGTCTGCTCCCGGCATCCGCTT
ACAGACAAGCTGTGACCGTCTCCGGGAGCTGCATGTGTCAGAGGTTTTCACCGTCATCACCGAAACGCGC
GAGACGAAAGGGCCTCGTGATACGCCTATTTTTATAGGTTAATGTCATGATAATAATGGTTTCTTAGGAC
GGATCGCTTGCCTGTAACTTACACGCGCCTCGTATCTTTTAATGATGGAATAATTTGGGAATTTACTCTG
TGTTTATTTATTTTTATGTTTTGTATTTGGATTTTAGAAAGTAAATAAAGAAGGTAGAAGAGTTACGGAA
TGAAGAAAAAAAAATAAACAAAGGTTTAAAAAATTTCAACAAAAAGCGTACTTTACATATATATTTATTA
GACAAGAAAAGCAGATTAAATAGATATACATTCGATTAACGATAAGTAAAATGTAAAATCACAGGATTTT
CGTGTGTGGTCTTCTACACAGACAAGATGAAACAATTCGGCATTAATACCTGAGAGCAGGAAGAGCAAGA
TAAAAGGTAGTATTTGTTGGCGATCCCCCTAGAGTCTTTTACATCTTCGGAAAACAAAAACTATTTTTTC
TTTAATTTCTTTTTTTACTTTCTATTTTTAATTTATATATTTATATTAAAAAATTTAAATTATAATTATT
TTTATAGCACGTGATGAAAAGGACCCAGGTGGCACTTTTCGGGGAAATGTGCGCGGAACCCCTATTTGTT
TATTTTTCTAAATACATTCAAATATGTATCCGCTCATGAGACAATAACCCTGATAAATGCTTCAATAATA
TTGAAAAAGGAAGAGTATGAGTATTCAACATTTCCGTGTCGCCCTTATTCCCTTTTTTGCGGCATTTTGC
CTTCCTGTTTTTGCTCACCCAGAAACGCTGGTGAAAGTAAAAGATGCTGAAGATCAGTTGGGTGCACGAG
TGGGTTACATCGAACTGGATCTCAACAGCGGTAAGATCCTTGAGAGTTTTCGCCCCGAAGAACGTTTTCC
AATGATGAGCACTTTTAAAGTTCTGCTATGTGGCGCGGTATTATCCCGTATTGACGCCGGGCAAGAGCAA
CTCGGTCGCCGCATACACTATTCTCAGAATGACTTGGTTGAGTACTCACCAGTCACAGAAAAGCATCTTA
CGGATGGCATGACAGTAAGAGAATTATGCAGTGCTGCCATAACCATGAGTGATAACACTGCGGCCAACTT
ACTTCTGACAACGATCGGAGGACCGAAGGAGCTAACCGCTTTTTTGCACAACATGGGGGATCATGTAACT
CGCCTTGATCGTTGGGAACCGGAGCTGAATGAAGCCATACCAAACGACGAGCGTGACACCACGATGCCTG
TAGCAATGGCAACAACGTTGCGCAAACTATTAACTGGCGAACTACTTACTCTAGCTTCCCGGCAACAATT
AATAGACTGGATGGAGGCGGATAAAGTTGCAGGACCACTTCTGCGCTCGGCCCTTCCGGCTGGCTGGTTT
ATTGCTGATAAATCTGGAGCCGGTGAGCGTGGGTCTCGCGGTATCATTGCAGCACTGGGGCCAGATGGTA
AGCCCTCCCGTATCGTAGTTATCTACACGACGGGGAGTCAGGCAACTATGGATGAACGAAATAGACAGAT
CGCTGAGATAGGTGCCTCACTGATTAAGCATTGGTAACTGTCAGACCAAGTTTACTCATATATACTTTAG
ATTGATTTAAAACTTCATTTTTAATTTAAAAGGATCTAGGTGAAGATCCTTTTTGATAATCTCATGACCA
AAATCCCTTAACGTGAGTTTTCGTTCCACTGAGCGTCAGACCCCGTAGAAAAGATCAAAGGATCTTCTTG
AGATCCTTTTTTTCTGCGCGTAATCTGCTGCTTGCAAACAAAAAAACCACCGCTACCAGCGGTGGTTTGT
TTGCCGGATCAAGAGCTACCAACTCTTTTTCCGAAGGTAACTGGCTTCAGCAGAGCGCAGATACCAAATA
CTGTTCTTCTAGTGTAGCCGTAGTTAGGCCACCACTTCAAGAACTCTGTAGCACCGCCTACATACCTCGC
TCTGCTAATCCTGTTACCAGTGGCTGCTGCCAGTGGCGATAAGTCGTGTCTTACCGGGTTGGACTCAAGA
CGATAGTTACCGGATAAGGCGCAGCGGTCGGGCTGAACGGGGGGTTCGTGCACACAGCCCAGCTTGGAGC
GAACGACCTACACCGAACTGAGATACCTACAGCGTGAGCTATGAGAAAGCGCCACGCTTCCCGAAGGGAG
AAAGGCGGACAGGTATCCGGTAAGCGGCAGGGTCGGAACAGGAGAGCGCACGAGGGAGCTTCCAGGGGGA
AACGCCTGGTATCTTTATAGTCCTGTCGGGTTTCGCCACCTCTGACTTGAGCGTCGATTTTTGTGATGCT
CGTCAGGGGGGCGGAGCCTATGGAAAAACGCCAGCAACGCGGCCTTTTTACGGTTCCTGGCCTTTTGCTG
GCCTTTTGCTCACATGTTCTTTCCTGCGTTATCCCCTGATTCTGTGGATAACCGTATTACCGCCTTTGAG
TGAGCTGATACCGCTCGCCGCAGCCGAACGACCGAGCGCAGCGAGTCAGTGAGCGAGGAAGCGGAAGAGC
GCCCAATACGCAAACCGCCTCTCCCCGCGCGTTGGCCGATTCATTAATGCAGCTGGCACGACAGGTTTCC
CGACTGGAAAGCGGGCAGTGAGCGCAACGCAATTAATGTGAGTTAGCTCACTCATTAGGCACCCCAGGCT
TTACACTTTATGCTTCCGGCTCGTATGTTGTGTGGAATTGTGAGCGGATAACAATTTCACACAGGAAACA
GCTATGACCATGATTACGCCAAGCGCGCAATTAACCCTCACTAAAGGGAACAAAAGCTGGAGCTCCGGAT
GCAAGGGTTCGAATCCCTTAGCTCTCA
Features (pLannotate 1.2.2; 24 found; start..end, strand, type, name):
      1..350     +  promoter       MET17 promoter: S. cerevisiae MET17; expression is repressed by methionine; MET15; MET25
    350..368     +  misc_feature   MCS (fragment): pBluescript multiple cloning site
    372..1850    +  CDS            GLO3: GLO3_YEAST - Experimental evidence at protein level: Swiss-Prot protein existence level 1. GTPase-activating protein for the ADP ribosylation factor (ARF) family. Involved in retrograde vesicular transport from the Golgi to the endoplasmic reticulum. From Saccharomyces cerevisiae (strain ATCC 204508 / S288c) (Baker's yeast).
   1856..1908    +  misc_feature   MCS (fragment): pBluescript multiple cloning site
   1909..2156    +  terminator     CYC1 terminator: S. cerevisiae CYC1; transcription terminator for CYC1
   2175..2193    -  promoter       T7 promoter: promoter for bacteriophage T7 RNA polymerase
   2201..2356    +  CDS            lacZα (fragment): LacZα fragment of β-galactosidase; lacZ fragment
   2360..2788    +  rep_origin     f1 ori (sequence partly withheld): f1 bacteriophage origin of replication; arrow indicates direction of (+) strand synthesis
   2816..2868    -  misc_feature   bom (fragment): basis of mobility region from pBR322
   2899..2976    +  CDS            YO192_YEAST (fragment): Experimental evidence at protein level: Swiss-Prot protein existence level 1. From Saccharomyces cerevisiae (strain ATCC 204508 / S288c) (Baker's yeast).
   3116..3523    +  promoter       LEU2 promoter: S. cerevisiae LEU2
   3524..4618    +  CDS            LEU2: 3-isopropylmalate dehydrogenase, required for leucine biosynthesis; S. cerevisiae LEU2; yeast auxotrophic marker
   4980..5096    -  CDS            NFS1 (fragment): NFS1_YEAST - Also known as SPL1 From Saccharomyces cerevisiae (strain ATCC 204508 / S288c) (Baker's yeast).
   5095..5145    -  misc_feature   bom (fragment): basis of mobility region from pBR322
   5247..5282    -  CDS            rop (fragment): Rop protein, which maintains plasmids at low copy number; rop
   5351..5854    -  misc_feature   CEN/ARS: S. cerevisiae CEN6 centromere fused to an autonomously replicating sequence
   5891..5995    +  promoter       AmpR promoter: bla
   5996..6856    +  CDS            AmpR: β-lactamase; bla; confers resistance to ampicillin, carbenicillin, and related antibiotics
   7027..7615    +  rep_origin     ori: high-copy-number ColE1/pMB1/pBR322/pUC origin of replication
   7798..7890    +  CDS            lacI (fragment): lac repressor; lacI; The lac repressor binds to the lac operator to inhibit transcription in E. coli. This inhibition can be relieved by adding lactose or isopropyl-β-D-thiogalactopyranoside (IPTG).
   7903..7924    +  protein_bind   CAP binding site: CAP binding activates transcription in the presence of cAMP. E. coli catabolite activator protein
   7939..7969    +  promoter       lac promoter: promoter for the E. coli lac operon
   7977..7993    +  protein_bind   lac operator: The lac repressor binds to the lac operator to inhibit transcription in E. coli. This inhibition can be relieved by adding lactose or isopropyl-β-D-thiogalactopyranoside (IPTG). lac repressor encoded by lacI
   8038..8056    +  promoter       T3 promoter: promoter for bacteriophage T3 RNA polymerase
