[The description below was written by a language model from this plasmid's Addgene catalogue record and pLannotate feature annotations shown in this document.]
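Description:
p415 Glo3 S389,398 A is a yeast expression shuttle plasmid of about 8.1 kb built on the p415 Met25 backbone, a centromeric vector for Saccharomyces cerevisiae. In yeast it is maintained through a CEN6/ARS element, which keeps the plasmid at low, chromosome-like copy number, and it is selected by the LEU2 auxotrophic marker (3-isopropylmalate dehydrogenase under its own promoter) in leucine-requiring strains. For propagation in E. coli it carries a high-copy ColE1/pUC-type origin and the β-lactamase gene conferring ampicillin resistance. The pBluescript-derived portion of the backbone also contributes an f1 phage origin, flanking T7 and T3 promoters, and remnants of the lac promoter/operator and lacZα region. Short annotated fragments of bom, rop, lacI and neighbouring yeast genes appear to be backbone leftovers rather than functional parts.

The payload is the S. cerevisiae GLO3 open reading frame (YER122C; insert listed as 1482 bp), which encodes a GTPase-activating protein for ARF-family GTPases that acts in retrograde Golgi-to-ER vesicular transport. This version has serines 389 and 398 replaced by alanine. The coding sequence sits between multiple cloning site remnants, downstream of the MET17 (MET25) promoter and upstream of the CYC1 terminator. Because the promoter is repressed by methionine, expression can be tuned through the methionine content of the medium. No epitope tag or reporter is annotated. The record gives the purpose simply as expression in S. cerevisiae. The associated publication dissects ARF GTPase-activating proteins in the COPI coat of budding yeast, so the plasmid likely serves to compare this double-alanine mutant with other Glo3 variants, but the record does not state the specific role of the two serines.
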