Addgene plasmid #129485: p415 Glo3 S389,398 A
Purpose: Expression in S. cerevisiae
Depositing lab: Blanche Schwappach. Depositing organization: Universitaetsmedizin Goettingen. Publication: Dissection of GTPase-activating proteins reveals functional asymmetry in the COPI coat of budding yeast. Arakel EC, Huranova M, Estrada AF, Rau EM, Spang A, Schwappach B. J Cell Sci. 2019 Aug 29;132(16). pii: jcs.232124. doi: 10.1242/jcs.232124. PubMed 31331965.
Backbone
  Vector backbone: P415 Met25
  Vector type: Yeast Expression
  Selectable markers: LEU2
Growth in bacteria
  Bacterial resistance: Ampicillin, 100 μg/mL
  Growth temperature: 37°C
  Growth strain: DH5alpha
  Copy number: High Copy
Gene/Insert
  Gene/Insert name: Glo3 S389,398 A (alt name: YER122C)
  Species: S. cerevisiae (budding yeast)
  Insert size (bp): 1482
  Mutation: Mutation of serines 389 and 398 to alanine
  Entrez Gene: GLO3 (a.k.a. YER122C)
Terms and licenses: Academic/Nonprofit Terms; Industry Terms: Not Available to Industry
How to cite: p415 Glo3 S389,398 A was a gift from Blanche Schwappach (Addgene plasmid # 129485 ; http://n2t.net/addgene:129485 ; RRID:Addgene_129485)
